LOCUS       Exported 8181 bp ds-DNA circular SYN 12-MAY-2021
DEFINITION  synthetic circular DNA
ACCESSION   .
VERSION     .
KEYWORDS    pSicoR-Ef1a-mCh-Puro-GFPi
SOURCE      synthetic DNA construct
  ORGANISM  synthetic DNA construct
REFERENCE   1 (bases 1 to 8181)
  AUTHORS   Salomonis N, Schlieve CR, Pereira L, Wahlquist C, Colas A, Zambon
            AC, Vranizan K, Spindler MJ, Pico AR, Cline MS, Clark TA, Williams
            A, Blume JE, Samal E, Mercola M, Merrill BJ, Conklin BR
  TITLE     Alternative splicing regulates mouse embryonic stem cell
            pluripotency and differentiation.
  JOURNAL   Proc Natl Acad Sci U S A. 2010 Jun 8;107(23):10514-9. Epub 2010 May
            24.
  PUBMED    20498046
REFERENCE   2 (bases 1 to 8181)
  AUTHORS   .
  TITLE     Direct Submission
  JOURNAL   Exported May 12, 2021 from SnapGene Server 1.1.58
            http://www.snapgene.com
FEATURES             Location/Qualifiers
     source          1..8181
                     /organism="synthetic DNA construct"
                     /mol_type="other DNA"
     primer_bind     complement(56..75)
                     /label=pRS-marker
                     /note="pRS vectors, use to sequence yeast selectable
                     marker"
     enhancer        247..626
                     /label=CMV enhancer
                     /note="human cytomegalovirus immediate early enhancer"
     promoter        628..826
                     /label=CMV promoter
                     /note="human cytomegalovirus (CMV) immediate early
                     promoter"
     primer_bind     781..801
                     /label=CMV-F
                     /note="Human CMV immediate early promoter, forward primer"
     LTR             844..1024
                     /label=5' LTR (truncated)
                     /note="truncated 5' long terminal repeat (LTR) from HIV-1"
     misc_feature    1071..1196
                     /label=HIV-1 Psi
                     /note="packaging signal of human immunodeficiency virus
                     type 1"
     misc_feature    1695..1928
                     /label=RRE
                     /note="The Rev response element (RRE) of HIV-1 allows for
                     Rev-dependent mRNA export from the nucleus to the
                     cytoplasm."
     CDS             2113..2157
                     /codon_start=1
                     /product="antigenic peptide corresponding to amino acids
                     655 to 669 of the HIV envelope protein gp41 (Lutje Hulsik
                     et al., 2013)"
                     /label=gp41 peptide
                     /note="recognized by the 2H10 single-chain llama nanobody"
                     /translation="KNEQELLELDKWASL"
     misc_feature    2455..2572
                     /label=cPPT/CTS
                     /note="central polypurine tract and central termination
                     sequence of HIV-1"
     protein_bind    2825..2858
                     /label=loxP
                     /bound_moiety="Cre recombinase"
                     /note="Cre-mediated recombination occurs in the 8-bp core
                     sequence (GCATACAT)."
     promoter        3058..3269
                     /label=EF-1-alpha core promoter
                     /note="core promoter for human elongation factor
                     EF-1-alpha"
     LTR             3282..3550
                     /label=5' LTR (truncated)
                     /note="truncated 5' long terminal repeat (LTR) from human
                     T-cell leukemia virus (HTLV) type 1"
     regulatory      3588..3597
                     /regulatory_class="other"
                     /note="vertebrate consensus sequence for strong initiation
                     of translation (Kozak, 1987)"
     CDS             3594..4301
                     /codon_start=1
                     /product="monomeric derivative of DsRed fluorescent protein
                     (Shaner et al., 2004)"
                     /label=mCherry
                     /note="mammalian codon-optimized"
                     /translation="MVSKGEEDNMAIIKEFMRFKVHMEGSVNGHEFEIEGEGEGRPYEG
                     TQTAKLKVTKGGPLPFAWDILSPQFMYGSKAYVKHPADIPDYLKLSFPEGFKWERVMNF
                     EDGGVVTVTQDSSLQDGEFIYKVKLRGTNFPSDGPVMQKKTMGWEASSERMYPEDGALK
                     GEIKQRLKLKDGGHYDAEVKTTYKAKKPVQLPGAYNVNIKLDITSHNEDYTIVEQYERA
                     EGRHSTGGMDELYK"
     primer_bind     complement(3739..3757)
                     /label=mCherry-R
                     /note="mCherry, reverse primer"
     primer_bind     4007..4026
                     /label=mCherry-F
                     /note="mCherry, forward primer"
     CDS             4308..4361
                     /codon_start=1
                     /product="2A peptide from Thosea asigna virus capsid
                     protein"
                     /label=T2A
                     /note="Eukaryotic ribosomes fail to insert a peptide bond
                     between the Gly and Pro residues, yielding separate
                     polypeptides."
                     /translation="EGRGSLLTCGDVEENPGP"
     CDS             4365..4961
                     /codon_start=1
                     /gene="pac from Streptomyces alboniger"
                     /product="puromycin N-acetyltransferase"
                     /label=PuroR
                     /note="confers resistance to puromycin"
                     /translation="TEYKPTVRLATRDDVPRAVRTLAAAFADYPATRHTVDPDRHIERV
                     TELQELFLTRVGLDIGKVWVADDGAAVAVWTTPESVEAGAVFAEIGPRMAELSGSRLAA
                     QQQMEGLLAPHRPKEPAWFLATVGVSPDHQGKGLGSAVVLPGVEAAERAGVPAFLETSA
                     PRNLPFYERLGFTVTADVEVPEGPRTWCMTRKPGA"
     primer_bind     4858..4878
                     /label=Puro-F
                     /note="Puromycin resistance gene, forward primer"
     protein_bind    4981..5014
                     /label=loxP
                     /bound_moiety="Cre recombinase"
                     /note="Cre-mediated recombination occurs in the 8-bp core
                     sequence (GCATACAT)."
     misc_feature    5070..5658
                     /label=WPRE
                     /note="woodchuck hepatitis virus posttranscriptional
                     regulatory element"
     primer_bind     complement(5123..5143)
                     /label=WPRE-R
                     /note="WPRE, reverse primer"
     CDS             complement(5541..5552)
                     /codon_start=1
                     /product="Factor Xa recognition and cleavage site"
                     /label=Factor Xa site
                     /translation="IEGR"
     primer_bind     complement(5661..5677)
                     /label=KS primer
                     /note="common sequencing primer, one of multiple similar
                     variants"
     primer_bind     complement(5662..5678)
                     /label=pBluescriptKS
                     /note="For pBluescript vector"
     LTR             6187..6367
                     /label=5' LTR (truncated)
                     /note="truncated 5' long terminal repeat (LTR) from HIV-1"
     rep_origin      complement(6429..7017)
                     /direction=LEFT
                     /label=ori
                     /note="high-copy-number ColE1/pMB1/pBR322/pUC origin of
                     replication"
     primer_bind     complement(6509..6528)
                     /label=pBR322ori-F
                     /note="pBR322 origin, forward primer"
     CDS             complement(7188..8048)
                     /codon_start=1
                     /gene="bla"
                     /product="beta-lactamase"
                     /label=AmpR
                     /note="confers resistance to ampicillin, carbenicillin, and
                     related antibiotics"
                     /translation="MSIQHFRVALIPFFAAFCLPVFAHPETLVKVKDAEDQLGARVGYI
                     ELDLNSGKILESFRPEERFPMMSTFKVLLCGAVLSRIDAGQEQLGRRIHYSQNDLVEYS
                     PVTEKHLTDGMTVRELCSAAITMSDNTAANLLLTTIGGPKELTAFLHNMGDHVTRLDRW
                     EPELNEAIPNDERDTTMPVAMATTLRKLLTGELLTLASRQQLIDWMEADKVAGPLLRSA
                     LPAGWFIADKSGAGERGSRGIIAALGPDGKPSRIVVIYTTGSQATMDERNRQIAEIGAS
                     LIKHW"
     primer_bind     7811..7830
                     /label=Amp-R
                     /note="Ampicillin resistance gene, reverse primer"
     promoter        complement(8049..8153)
                     /gene="bla"
                     /label=AmpR promoter
ORIGIN
        1 gcttaagcgg tcgacggatc gggagatctc ccgatcccct atggtgcact ctcagtacaa
       61 tctgctctga tgccgcatag ttaagccagt atctgctccc tgcttgtgtg ttggaggtcg
      121 ctgagtagtg cgcgagcaaa atttaagcta caacaaggca aggcttgacc gacaattgca
      181 tgaagaatct gcttagggtt aggcgttttg cgctgcttcg cgatgtacgg gccagatata
      241 cgcgttgaca ttgattattg actagttatt aatagtaatc aattacgggg tcattagttc
      301 atagcccata tatggagttc cgcgttacat aacttacggt aaatggcccg cctggctgac
      361 cgcccaacga cccccgccca ttgacgtcaa taatgacgta tgttcccata gtaacgccaa
      421 tagggacttt ccattgacgt caatgggtgg agtatttacg gtaaactgcc cacttggcag
      481 tacatcaagt gtatcatatg ccaagtacgc cccctattga cgtcaatgac ggtaaatggc
      541 ccgcctggca ttatgcccag tacatgacct tatgggactt tcctacttgg cagtacatct
      601 acgtattagt catcgctatt accatggtga tgcggttttg gcagtacatc aatgggcgtg
      661 gatagcggtt tgactcacgg ggatttccaa gtctccaccc cattgacgtc aatgggagtt
      721 tgttttggca ccaaaatcaa cgggactttc caaaatgtcg taacaactcc gccccattga
      781 cgcaaatggg cggtaggcgt gtacggtggg aggtctatat aagcagcgcg ttttgcctgt
      841 actgggtctc tctggttaga ccagatctga gcctgggagc tctctggcta actagggaac
      901 ccactgctta agcctcaata aagcttgcct tgagtgcttc aagtagtgtg tgcccgtctg
      961 ttgtgtgact ctggtaacta gagatccctc agaccctttt agtcagtgtg gaaaatctct
     1021 agcagtggcg cccgaacagg gacttgaaag cgaaagggaa accagaggag ctctctcgac
     1081 gcaggactcg gcttgctgaa gcgcgcacgg caagaggcga ggggcggcga ctggtgagta
     1141 cgccaaaaat tttgactagc ggaggctaga aggagagaga tgggtgcgag agcgtcagta
     1201 ttaagcgggg gagaattaga tcgcgatggg aaaaaattcg gttaaggcca gggggaaaga
     1261 aaaaatataa attaaaacat atagtatggg caagcaggga gctagaacga ttcgcagtta
     1321 atcctggcct gttagaaaca tcagaaggct gtagacaaat actgggacag ctacaaccat
     1381 cccttcagac aggatcagaa gaacttagat cattatataa tacagtagca accctctatt
     1441 gtgtgcatca aaggatagag ataaaagaca ccaaggaagc tttagacaag atagaggaag
     1501 agcaaaacaa aagtaagacc accgcacagc aagcggccgg ccgcgctgat cttcagacct
     1561 ggaggaggag atatgaggga caattggaga agtgaattat ataaatataa agtagtaaaa
     1621 attgaaccat taggagtagc acccaccaag gcaaagagaa gagtggtgca gagagaaaaa
     1681 agagcagtgg gaataggagc tttgttcctt gggttcttgg gagcagcagg aagcactatg
     1741 ggcgcagcgt caatgacgct gacggtacag gccagacaat tattgtctgg tatagtgcag
     1801 cagcagaaca atttgctgag ggctattgag gcgcaacagc atctgttgca actcacagtc
     1861 tggggcatca agcagctcca ggcaagaatc ctggctgtgg aaagatacct aaaggatcaa
     1921 cagctcctgg ggatttgggg ttgctctgga aaactcattt gcaccactgc tgtgccttgg
     1981 aatgctagtt ggagtaataa atctctggaa cagatttgga atcacacgac ctggatggag
     2041 tgggacagag aaattaacaa ttacacaagc ttaatacact ccttaattga agaatcgcaa
     2101 aaccagcaag aaaagaatga acaagaatta ttggaattag ataaatgggc aagtttgtgg
     2161 aattggttta acataacaaa ttggctgtgg tatataaaat tattcataat gatagtagga
     2221 ggcttggtag gtttaagaat agtttttgct gtactttcta tagtgaatag agttaggcag
     2281 ggatattcac cattatcgtt tcagacccac ctcccaaccc cgaggggacc cgacaggccc
     2341 gaaggaatag aagaagaagg tggagagaga gacagagaca gatccattcg attagtgaac
     2401 ggatcggcac tgcgtgcgcc aattctgcag acaaatggca gtattcatcc acaattttaa
     2461 aagaaaaggg gggattgggg ggtacagtgc aggggaaaga atagtagaca taatagcaac
     2521 agacatacaa actaaagaat tacaaaaaca aattacaaaa attcaaaatt ttcgggttta
     2581 ttacagggac agcagagatc cagtttggtt agtaccgggc ccgctctaga gatccgacgc
     2641 gccatctcta ggcccgcgcc ggccccctcg cacagacttg tgggagaagc tcggctactc
     2701 ccctgccccg gttaatttgc atataatatt tcctagtaac tatagaggct taatgtgcga
     2761 taaaagacag ataatctgtt ctttttaata ctagctacat tttacatgat aggcttggat
     2821 ttctataact tcgtatagca tacattatac gaagttatac atgtcacaaa aggaaactca
     2881 ccctaactgt aaagtaattg tgtgttttga gactataaat atcccttgga gaaaagcctt
     2941 gtttacagcc acaacgtcta tatttcaaga gaatatagac gttgtggctg tttttttctc
     3001 gagtactagg atccattagg cggccgcgga tctgcgatcg ctccggtgcc cgtcagtggg
     3061 cagagcgcac atcgcccaca gtccccgaga agttgggggg aggggtcggc aattgaaccg
     3121 gtgcctagag aaggtggcgc ggggtaaact gggaaagtga tgtcgtgtac tggctccgcc
     3181 tttttcccga gggtggggga gaaccgtata taagtgcagt agtcgccgtg aacgttcttt
     3241 ttcgcaacgg gtttgccgcc agaacacagc tgaagcttcg aggggctcgc atctctcctt
     3301 cacgcgcccg ccgccctacc tgaggccgcc atccacgccg gttgagtcgc gttctgccgc
     3361 ctcccgcctg tggtgcctcc tgaactgcgt ccgccgtcta ggtaagttta aagctcaggt
     3421 cgagaccggg cctttgtccg gcgctccctt ggagcctacc tagactcagc cggctctcca
     3481 cgctttgcct gaccctgctt gctcaactct acgtctttgt ttcgttttct gttctgcgcc
     3541 gttacagatc caagctgtga ccggcgccta cgctagcgct accggtcgcc accatggtga
     3601 gcaagggcga ggaggataac atggccatca tcaaggagtt catgcgcttc aaggtgcaca
     3661 tggagggctc cgtgaacggc cacgagttcg agatcgaggg cgagggcgag ggccgcccct
     3721 acgagggcac ccagaccgcc aagctgaagg tgaccaaggg tggccccctg cccttcgcct
     3781 gggacatcct gtcccctcag ttcatgtacg gctccaaggc ctacgtgaag caccccgccg
     3841 acatccccga ctacttgaag ctgtccttcc ccgagggctt caagtgggag cgcgtgatga
     3901 acttcgagga cggcggcgtg gtgaccgtga cccaggactc ctccctgcag gacggcgagt
     3961 tcatctacaa ggtgaagctg cgcggcacca acttcccctc cgacggcccc gtaatgcaga
     4021 agaagaccat gggctgggag gcctcctccg agcggatgta ccccgaggac ggcgccctga
     4081 agggcgagat caagcagagg ctgaagctga aggacggcgg ccactacgac gctgaggtca
     4141 agaccaccta caaggccaag aagcccgtgc agctgcccgg cgcctacaac gtcaacatca
     4201 agttggacat cacctcccac aacgaggact acaccatcgt ggaacagtac gaacgcgccg
     4261 agggccgcca ctccaccggc ggcatggacg agctgtacaa gccccgggag ggcagaggaa
     4321 gtcttctaac atgcggtgac gtggaggaga atcccggccc tcgaaccgag tacaagccca
     4381 cggtgcgcct cgccacccgc gacgacgtcc ccagggccgt acgcaccctc gccgccgcgt
     4441 tcgccgacta ccccgccacg cgccacaccg tcgatccgga ccgccacatc gagcgggtca
     4501 ccgagctgca agaactcttc ctcacgcgcg tcgggctcga catcggcaag gtgtgggtcg
     4561 cggacgacgg cgccgcggtg gcggtctgga ccacgccgga gagcgtcgaa gcgggggcgg
     4621 tgttcgccga gatcggcccg cgcatggccg agttgagcgg ttcccggctg gccgcgcagc
     4681 aacagatgga aggcctcctg gcgccgcacc ggcccaagga gcccgcgtgg ttcctggcca
     4741 ccgtcggcgt ctcgcccgac caccagggca agggtctggg cagcgccgtc gtgctccccg
     4801 gagtggaggc ggccgagcgc gccggggtgc ccgccttcct ggagacctcc gcgccccgca
     4861 acctcccctt ctacgagcgg ctcggcttca ccgtcaccgc cgacgtcgag gtgcccgaag
     4921 gaccgcgcac ctggtgcatg acccgcaagc ccggtgccta agaattcgtc gagggaccta
     4981 ataacttcgt atagcataca ttatacgaag ttatacatgt ttaagggttc cggttccact
     5041 aggtacaatt cgatatcaag cttatcgata atcaacctct ggattacaaa atttgtgaaa
     5101 gattgactgg tattcttaac tatgttgctc cttttacgct atgtggatac gctgctttaa
     5161 tgcctttgta tcatgctatt gcttcccgta tggctttcat tttctcctcc ttgtataaat
     5221 cctggttgct gtctctttat gaggagttgt ggcccgttgt caggcaacgt ggcgtggtgt
     5281 gcactgtgtt tgctgacgca acccccactg gttggggcat tgccaccacc tgtcagctcc
     5341 tttccgggac tttcgctttc cccctcccta ttgccacggc ggaactcatc gccgcctgcc
     5401 ttgcccgctg ctggacaggg gctcggctgt tgggcactga caattccgtg gtgttgtcgg
     5461 ggaaatcatc gtcctttcct tggctgctcg cctgtgttgc cacctggatt ctgcgcggga
     5521 cgtccttctg ctacgtccct tcggccctca atccagcgga ccttccttcc cgcggcctgc
     5581 tgccggctct gcggcctctt ccgcgtcttc gccttcgccc tcagacgagt cggatctccc
     5641 tttgggccgc ctccccgcat cgataccgtc gacctcgatc gagacctaga aaaacatgga
     5701 gcaatcacaa gtagcaatac agcagctacc aatgctgatt gtgcctggct agaagcacaa
     5761 gaggaggagg aggtgggttt tccagtcaca cctcaggtac ctttaagacc aatgacttac
     5821 aaggcagctg tagatcttag ccacttttta aaagaaaagg ggggactgga agggctaatt
     5881 cactcccaac gaagacaaga tatccttgat ctgtggatct accacacaca aggctacttc
     5941 cctgattggc agaactacac accagggcca gggatcagat atccactgac ctttggatgg
     6001 tgctacaagc tagtaccagt tgagcaagag aaggtagaag aagccaatga aggagagaac
     6061 acccgcttgt tacaccctgt gagcctgcat gggatggatg acccggagag agaagtatta
     6121 gagtggaggt ttgacagccg cctagcattt catcacatgg cccgagagct gcatccggac
     6181 tgtactgggt ctctctggtt agaccagatc tgagcctggg agctctctgg ctaactaggg
     6241 aacccactgc ttaagcctca ataaagcttg ccttgagtgc ttcaagtagt gtgtgcccgt
     6301 ctgttgtgtg actctggtaa ctagagatcc ctcagaccct tttagtcagt gtggaaaatc
     6361 tctagcagca tgtgagcaaa aggccagcaa aaggccagga accgtaaaaa ggccgcgttg
     6421 ctggcgtttt tccataggct ccgcccccct gacgagcatc acaaaaatcg acgctcaagt
     6481 cagaggtggc gaaacccgac aggactataa agataccagg cgtttccccc tggaagctcc
     6541 ctcgtgcgct ctcctgttcc gaccctgccg cttaccggat acctgtccgc ctttctccct
     6601 tcgggaagcg tggcgctttc tcatagctca cgctgtaggt atctcagttc ggtgtaggtc
     6661 gttcgctcca agctgggctg tgtgcacgaa ccccccgttc agcccgaccg ctgcgcctta
     6721 tccggtaact atcgtcttga gtccaacccg gtaagacacg acttatcgcc actggcagca
     6781 gccactggta acaggattag cagagcgagg tatgtaggcg gtgctacaga gttcttgaag
     6841 tggtggccta actacggcta cactagaaga acagtatttg gtatctgcgc tctgctgaag
     6901 ccagttacct tcggaaaaag agttggtagc tcttgatccg gcaaacaaac caccgctggt
     6961 agcggtggtt tttttgtttg caagcagcag attacgcgca gaaaaaaagg atctcaagaa
     7021 gatcctttga tcttttctac ggggtctgac gctcagtgga acgaaaactc acgttaaggg
     7081 attttggtca tgagattatc aaaaaggatc ttcacctaga tccttttaaa ttaaaaatga
     7141 agttttaaat caatctaaag tatatatgag taaacttggt ctgacagtta ccaatgctta
     7201 atcagtgagg cacctatctc agcgatctgt ctatttcgtt catccatagt tgcctgactc
     7261 cccgtcgtgt agataactac gatacgggag ggcttaccat ctggccccag tgctgcaatg
     7321 ataccgcgag acccacgctc accggctcca gatttatcag caataaacca gccagccgga
     7381 agggccgagc gcagaagtgg tcctgcaact ttatccgcct ccatccagtc tattaattgt
     7441 tgccgggaag ctagagtaag tagttcgcca gttaatagtt tgcgcaacgt tgttgccatt
     7501 gctacaggca tcgtggtgtc acgctcgtcg tttggtatgg cttcattcag ctccggttcc
     7561 caacgatcaa ggcgagttac atgatccccc atgttgtgca aaaaagcggt tagctccttc
     7621 ggtcctccga tcgttgtcag aagtaagttg gccgcagtgt tatcactcat ggttatggca
     7681 gcactgcata attctcttac tgtcatgcca tccgtaagat gcttttctgt gactggtgag
     7741 tactcaacca agtcattctg agaatagtgt atgcggcgac cgagttgctc ttgcccggcg
     7801 tcaatacggg ataataccgc gccacatagc agaactttaa aagtgctcat cattggaaaa
     7861 cgttcttcgg ggcgaaaact ctcaaggatc ttaccgctgt tgagatccag ttcgatgtaa
     7921 cccactcgtg cacccaactg atcttcagca tcttttactt tcaccagcgt ttctgggtga
     7981 gcaaaaacag gaaggcaaaa tgccgcaaaa aagggaataa gggcgacacg gaaatgttga
     8041 atactcatac tcttcctttt tcaatattat tgaagcattt atcagggtta ttgtctcatg
     8101 agcggataca tatttgaatg tatttagaaa aataaacaaa taggggttcc gcgcacattt
     8161 ccccgaaaag tgccacctga c
//
