[The description below was written by a language model from this plasmid's Addgene catalogue record and the feature table of its GenBank file.]
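Description:
pSicoR-Ef1a-mCh-Puro-GFPi is an HIV-1-based lentiviral RNAi vector carrying a short hairpin RNA directed against GFP, built on the pSicoR-Ef1a-mCh-Puro backbone. It is maintained in bacteria through a high-copy ColE1/pUC-type origin and an ampicillin resistance gene. Viral genomic RNA is driven by a CMV enhancer/promoter fused to a truncated 5' LTR. It is followed by the Psi packaging signal, the RRE for Rev-dependent nuclear export, the cPPT/CTS, a WPRE to enhance transcript expression, and a truncated 3' LTR.

According to the catalogue record, the shRNA is expressed from a U6 promoter and was cloned between the HpaI site (destroyed) and the XhoI site. Neither the U6 promoter nor the hairpin is annotated in the feature table. In addition, the GenBank record has the same length as that listed for the backbone without insert, so it is unclear whether the held sequence actually includes the hairpin.

A second cassette uses an EF-1-alpha core promoter with an HTLV-1 LTR segment and a Kozak sequence to express mCherry-T2A-puromycin N-acetyltransferase. This produces a single transcript from which ribosomal skipping at T2A yields two separate proteins, so transduced cells can be tracked by red fluorescence and selected with puromycin. The depositor notes that this design came from replacing the CMV promoter of pSicoR-mCherry with EF-1-alpha and adding the T2A-puromycin cassette.

Two loxP sites are annotated, one upstream of the EF-1-alpha promoter and one downstream of the puromycin resistance gene, so Cre recombination would excise the intervening reporter/selection cassette. In the pSicoR design, Cre is intended to switch off knockdown, although the position of the U6-shRNA unit relative to these sites cannot be confirmed from the annotation. The depositor describes the construct as an shRNA control for knockdown experiments.
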