Addgene plasmid #31848: pSicoR-Ef1a-mCh-Puro-GFPi
Depositing lab: Bruce Conklin. Depositing organization: J. David Gladstone Institutes. Publication: Alternative splicing regulates mouse embryonic stem cell pluripotency and differentiation. Salomonis N, Schlieve CR, Pereira L, Wahlquist C, Colas A, Zambon AC, Vranizan K, Spindler MJ, Pico AR, Cline MS, Clark TA, Williams A, Blume JE, Samal E, Mercola M, Merrill BJ, Conklin BR. Proc Natl Acad Sci U S A. 2010 Jun 8;107(23):10514-9. Epub 2010 May 24. 10.1073/pnas.0912260107 PubMed 20498046.
Backbone
  Vector backbone: pSicoR-Ef1a-mCH-Puro
  Backbone manufacturer: Addgene plasmid #31845
  Backbone size w/o insert (bp): 8181
  Vector type: Mammalian Expression, Lentiviral, RNAi, Cre/Lox
  Selectable markers: Puromycin
Growth in bacteria
  Bacterial resistance: Ampicillin, 100 μg/mL
  Growth temperature: 37°C
  Growth strain: Stbl3
  Copy number: High Copy
Gene/Insert
  Gene/Insert name: GFP RNAi
  gRNA/shRNA sequence: ACAGCCACAACGTCTATAT
  Promoter: U6 for shRNA; Ef1alpha for mCherry-puromycin
  Cloning method: Restriction Enzyme; 5′ cloning site HpaI (destroyed during cloning); 3′ cloning site XhoI (not destroyed)
  Sequencing primers: 5′ U6
Terms and licenses: Academic/Nonprofit Terms; Industry Terms: Not Available to Industry
Depositor comments: This vector can be used as an shRNA control. The pSicoR-Ef1α-mCh-Puro lentiviral construct was created by replacing the CMV promoter of pSicoR-mCherry (Addgene vector 21907) with Ef1α and adding an in-frame T2A-puromycin-resistance gene cassette following mCherry. A single RNA molecule is generated for mCherry-T2A-puromycin and two polypeptides are produced by the T2A ribosomal skip motif. The shRNA coding oligos are cloned into the HpaI and XhoI restriction sites as described for pSicoR.
How to cite: pSicoR-Ef1a-mCh-Puro-GFPi was a gift from Bruce Conklin (Addgene plasmid # 31848 ; http://n2t.net/addgene:31848 ; RRID:Addgene_31848)
