>Addgene plasmid #31848 | pSicoR-Ef1a-mCh-Puro-GFPi | addgene partial sequence | sequence record 37003 | U6 5'-cagtgcaggggaaagaatagtagac-3'
AACNGNNTCAACTAAAGAATTACAAAAACAAATTACAAAAATTCAAAATTTTCGGGTTTATTACAGGGAC
AGCAGAGATCCAGTTTGGTTAGTACCGGGCCCGCTCTAGAGATCCGACGCGCCATCTCTAGGCCCGCGCC
GGCCCCCTCGCACAGACTTGTGGGAGAAGCTCGGCTACTCCCCTGCCCCGGTTAATTTGCATATAATATT
TCCTAGTAACTATAGAGGCTTAATGTGCGATAAAAGACAGATAATCTGTTCTTTTTAATACTAGCTACAT
TTTACATGATAGGCTTGGATTTCTATAACTTCGTATAGCATACATTATACGAAGTTATACATGTCACAAA
AGGAAACTCACCCTAACTGTAAAGTAATTGTGTGTTTTGAGACTATAAATATCCCTTGGAGAAAAGCCTT
GTTTACAGCCACAACGTCTATATTTCAAGAGAATATAGACGTTGTGGCTGTTTTTTTCTCGAGTACTAGG
ATCCATTAGGCGGCCGCGGATCTGCGATCGCTCCGGTGCCCGTCAGTGGGCAGAGCGCACATCGCCCACA
GTCCCCGAGAAGTTGGGGGGAGGGGTCGGCAATTGAACCGGTGCCTAGAGAAGGTGGCGCGGGGTAAACT
GGGAAAGTGATGTCGTGTACTGGCTCCGCCTTTTTCCCGAGGGTGGGGGAGAACCGTATATAAGTGCAGT
AGTCGCCGTGAACGTTCTTTTTCGCAACGGGTTTGCCGCCAGAACACAGCTGAAGCTTCGAGGGGCTCGC
ATCTCTCCTTCACGCGCCCGCCGCCCTACCTGAGGCCGCCATCCACGCCGGTTGAGTCGCGTTCTGCCGC
CTCCCGCCTGTGGTGCCTCCTGAACTGCGTCCGCCGTCTAGGTAAGTTTAAAGCTCAGGT
